Addgene plasmid #17852: MDH1-PGK-H2Kb2
Depositing lab: Chang-Zheng Chen. Depositing organization: Stanford University. Publication: miR-181a is an intrinsic modulator of T cell sensitivity and selection. Li QJ, Chau J, Ebert PJ, Sylvester G, Min H, Liu G, Braich R, Manoharan M, Soutschek J, Skare P, Klein LO, Davis MM, Chen CZ. Cell. 2007 Apr 6. 129(1):147-61. 10.1016/j.cell.2007.03.008 PubMed 17382377.
Backbone
  Vector backbone: MDH1-404
  Backbone manufacturer: Chen lab
  Backbone size w/o insert (bp): 7200
  Vector type: Mammalian Expression, Retroviral
  Selectable markers: Blasticidin
Growth in bacteria
  Bacterial resistance: Ampicillin, 100 μg/mL
  Growth temperature: 37°C
  Growth strain: DH5alpha
  Copy number: High Copy
Gene/Insert
  Gene/Insert name: H-2Kb
  Species: M. musculus (mouse)
  Insert size (bp): 1000
  Entrez Gene: H2-K1 (a.k.a. H-2K, H-2K(d), H2-D1, H2-K, K-f)
  Cloning method: Restriction Enzyme; 5′ cloning site See map (not destroyed); 3′ cloning site See map (not destroyed)
  Sequencing primers: 5′ H1
Terms and licenses: Academic/Nonprofit Terms; Industry Terms: Not Available to Industry
Depositor comments: The original retroviral miRNA expression construct (Chen et al., 2004) was modified to incorporate a truncated H-2Kb surface marker and a blasticidin drug resistance gene to allow for magnetic bead assisted sorting and drug selection. These marker genes are driven by the PGK promoter and transcribed as a bicistronic message, with the truncated H-2Kb gene placed after the PGK promoter and the blasticidin resistance gene after the EMCV IRES. MiRNA gene expression is driven by the human H1 pol III promoter. The truncated H-2Kb selection marker is non-functional since it is devoid of a cytoplasmic domain and is of a different MHC haplotype than the T cells in 5C.C7 transgenic mice (H-2Kk).
How to cite: MDH1-PGK-H2Kb2 was a gift from Chang-Zheng Chen (Addgene plasmid # 17852 ; http://n2t.net/addgene:17852 ; RRID:Addgene_17852)
