[The description below was written by a language model from this plasmid's Addgene catalogue record and pLannotate feature annotations shown in this document.]
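Description:
MDH1-PGK-H2Kb2 is a murine retroviral vector for microRNA expression in mammalian cells, built on the MDH1-404 backbone. It is maintained in E. coli as a high-copy plasmid through a ColE1/pUC-type origin and an ampicillin resistance gene; short remnants of lacI, lacZα, rop, bom and a tetracycline resistance gene in the annotation are leftovers of earlier cloning vectors, not functional parts. The viral portion consists of a murine embryonic stem cell virus 5′ LTR, the MESV Ψ packaging signal, a truncated MMLV gag lacking its start codon, a pol segment carrying the splice acceptor, and a 3′ LTR, so the transcript between the LTRs can be packaged when gag, pol and env are supplied in trans.

The payload has two units. A mouse PGK promoter drives a bicistronic message encoding a truncated mouse H-2Kb (H2-K1) surface protein, followed by an EMCV IRES and the bsr blasticidin S deaminase gene. According to the depositor, the H-2Kb marker lacks its cytoplasmic domain and is therefore non-functional. It serves only as a surface handle for magnetic bead-assisted sorting of transduced cells, while bsr allows blasticidin selection. The H-2Kb haplotype also differs from that of T cells from 5C.C7 transgenic mice, the intended targets. The second unit is a human H1 pol III promoter, annotated in reverse orientation within the 3′ LTR region between a ΔU3 fragment and the rest of the LTR, which is meant to drive a miRNA gene. No miRNA insert is listed in the record or annotated in the feature table, so this appears to be the parental or control vector. It was developed for work on miR-181a in T cell sensitivity and selection.
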