Features (pLannotate 1.2.2; 23 found; start..end, strand, type, name):
    580..921     +  misc_feature   MESV Ψ: packaging signal of murine embryonic stem cell virus
    988..1404    +  CDS            gag (truncated): truncated Moloney murine leukemia virus (MMLV) gag gene lacking the start codon
   1411..1778    +  misc_feature   pol region: Moloney murine leukemia virus (MMLV) pol region containing the splice acceptor site
   1796..2296    +  promoter       PGK promoter: mouse phosphoglycerate kinase 1 promoter
   2306..3325    +  CDS            H2-K1 (fragment): HA1B_MOUSE - Also known as H2-K. Experimental evidence at protein level: Swiss-Prot protein existence level 1. Involved in the presentation of foreign antigens to the immune system. From Mus musculus (Mouse).
   3414..3875    +  misc_feature   IRES: internal ribosome entry site (IRES) of the encephalomyocarditis virus (EMCV)
   3880..4299    +  CDS            bsr: BSR_BACCE - Experimental evidence at protein level: Swiss-Prot protein existence level 1. Catalyzes the deamination of the cytosine moiety of the antibiotics blasticidin S, cytomycin and acetylblasticidin S. From Bacillus cereus.
   4398..4428    +  LTR            3' LTR (ΔU3) (fragment): self-inactivating 3' long terminal repeat (LTR) from Moloney murine leukemia virus
   4450..4540    -  promoter       H1 promoter: human H1 RNA promoter
   4549..5035    +  LTR            3' LTR (fragment): 3' long terminal repeat from murine embryonic stem cell virus
   5228..5244    -  protein_bind   lac operator: The lac repressor binds to the lac operator to inhibit transcription in E. coli. This inhibition can be relieved by adding lactose or isopropyl-β-D-thiogalactopyranoside (IPTG). lac repressor encoded by lacI
   5252..5282    -  promoter       lac promoter: promoter for the E. coli lac operon
   5297..5318    -  protein_bind   CAP binding site: CAP binding activates transcription in the presence of cAMP. E. coli catabolite activator protein
   5331..5423    -  CDS            lacI (fragment): lac repressor; lacI; The lac repressor binds to the lac operator to inhibit transcription in E. coli. This inhibition can be relieved by adding lactose or isopropyl-β-D-thiogalactopyranoside (IPTG).
   5606..6194    -  rep_origin     ori: high-copy-number ColE1/pMB1/pBR322/pUC origin of replication
   6365..7225    -  CDS            AmpR: β-lactamase; bla; confers resistance to ampicillin, carbenicillin, and related antibiotics
   7226..7330    -  promoter       AmpR promoter: bla
   7425..7460    +  CDS            rop (fragment): Rop protein, which maintains plasmids at low copy number; rop
   7562..7661    +  misc_feature   bom (fragment): basis of mobility region from pBR322
   7667..7821    -  CDS            lacZα (fragment): LacZα fragment of β-galactosidase; lacZ fragment
   7829..8104    -  CDS            TcR (fragment): tetracycline efflux protein; tet; confers resistance to tetracycline
   8102..8202    +  CDS            env (fragment): murine leukemia virus gPr80 envelope polyprotein precursor; env; proteolytically cleaved into gp70SU and p15TM subunits
   8244..516     +  LTR            5' LTR (across the origin): 5' long terminal repeat from murine embryonic stem cell virus
>Addgene plasmid #17852 | MDH1-PGK-H2Kb2 | depositor full sequence | sequence record 8749 | Author sequence
TGAAAGACCCCACCTGTAGGTTTGGCAAGCTAGCTTAAGTAACGCCATTTTGCAAGGCATGGAAAATACA
TAACTGAGAATAGAGAAGTTCAGATCAAGGTTAGGAACAGAGAGACAGCAGAATATGGGCCAAACAGGAT
ATCTGTGGTAAGCAGTTCCTGCCCCGGCTCAGGGCCAAGAACAGATGGTCCCCAGATGCGGTCCCGCCCT
CAGCAGTTTCTAGAGAACCATCAGATGTTTCCAGGGTGCCCCAAGGACCTGAAAATGACCCTGTGCCTTA
TTTGAACTAACCAATCAGTTCGCTTCTCGCTTCTGTTCGCGCGCTTCTGCTCCCCGAGCTCAATAAAAGA
GCCCACAACCCCTCACTCGGCGCGCCAGTCCTCCGATAGACTGCGTCGCCCGGGTACCCGTATTCCCAAT
AAAGCCTCTTGCTGTTTGCATCCGAATCGTGGACTCGCTGATCCTTGGGAGGGTCTCCTCAGATTGATTG
ACTGCCCACCTCGGGGGTCTTTCATTTGGAGGTTCCACCGAGATTTGGAGACCCCTGCCTAGGGACCACC
GACCCCCCCGCCGGGAGGTAAGCTGGCCAGCGGTCGTTTCGTGTCTGTCTCTGTCTTTGTGCGTGTTTGT
GCCGGCATCTAATGTTTGCGCCTGCGTCTGTACTAGTTAGCTAACTAGCTCTGTATCTGGCGGACCCGTG
GTGGAACTGACGAGTTCTGAACACCCGGCCGCAACCCTGGGAGACGTCCCAGGGACTTTGGGGGCCGTTT
TTGTGGCCCGACCTGAGGAAGGGAGTCGATGTGGAATCCGACCCCGTCAGGATATGTGGTTCTGGTAGGA
GACGAGAACCTAAAACAGTTCCCGCCTCCGTCTGAATTTTTGCTTTCGGTTTGGAACCGAAGCCGCGCGT
CTTGTCTGCTGCAGCGCTGCAGCATCGTTCTGTGTTGTCTCTGTCTGACTGTGTTTCTGTATTTGTCTGA
AAATTAGGGCCAGACTGTTACCACTCCCTTAAGTTTGACCTTAGGTCACTGGAAAGATGTCGAGCGGATC
GCTCACAACCAGTCGGTAGATGTCAAGAAGAGACGTTGGGTTACCTTCTGCTCTGCAGAATGGCCAACCT
TTAACGTCGGATGGCCGCGAGACGGCACCTTTAACCGAGACCTCATCACCCAGGTTAAGATCAAGGTCTT
TTCACCTGGCCCGCATGGACACCCAGACCAGGTCCCCTACATCGTGACCTGGGAAGCCTTGGCTTTTGAC
CCCCCTCCCTGGGTCAAGCCCTTTGTACACCCTAAGCCTCCGCCTCCTCTTCCTCCATCCGCCCCGTCTC
TCCCCCTTGAACCTCCTCGTTCGACCCCGCCTCGATCCTCCCTTTATCCAGCCCTCACTCCTTCTCTAGG
CGCCGGAATTAGATCTTATATGGGGCACCCCCGCCCCTTGTAAACTTCCCTGACCCTGACATGACAAGAG
TTACTAACAGCCCCTCTCTCCAAGCTCACTTACAGGCTCTCTACTTAGTCCAGCACGAAGTCTGGAGACC
TCTGGCGGCAGCCTACCAAGAACAACTGGACCGACCGGTGGTACCTCACCCTTACCGAGTCGGCGACACA
GTGTGGGTCCGCCGACACCAGACTAAGAACCTAGAACCTCGCTGGAAAGGACCTTACACAGTCCTGCTGA
CCACCCCCACCGCCCTCAAAGTAGACGGCATCGCAGCTTGGATACACGCCGCCCACGTGAAGGCTGCCGA
CCCCGGGGGTGGACCATCCTCTAGACTGCCGGATCAATTCCTACCGGGTAGGGGAGGCGCTTTTCCCAAG
GCAGTCTGGAGCATGCGCTTTAGCGGCCCCGCTGGGCACTTGGCGCTACACAAGTGGCCTCTGGCCTCGC
ACACATTCCACATCCACCGGTAGGCGCCAACCGGCTCCGTTCTTTGGTGGCCCCTTCGCGCCACCTTCTA
CTCCTCCCCTAGTCAGGAAGTTCCCCCCCGCCCCGCAGCTCGCGTCGTGCAGGACGTGACAAATGGAAGT
AGCACGTCTCACTAGTCTCGTGCAGATGGACAGCACCGCTGAGCAATGGAAGCGGGTAGGCCTTTGGGGC
AGCGGCCAATAGCAGCTTTGGCTCCTTCGCTTTCTGGGCTCAGAGGCTGGGAAGGGGTGGGTCCGGGGGC
GGGCTCAGGGGCGGGCTCAGGGGCGGGGCGGGCGCCCGAAGGTCCTCCGGAGGCCCGGCATTCTGCACGC
TTCAAAAGCGCACGTCTGCCGCGCTGTTCTCCTCTTCCTCATCTCCGGGCCTTTCGACCTGCACCATGGT
ACCGTGCACGCTGCTCCTGCTGTTGGCGGCCGCCCTGGCTCCGACTCAGACCCGCGCGGGCCCACACTCG
CTGAGGTATTTCGTCACCGCCGTGTCCCGGCCCGGCCTCGGGGAGCCCCGGTACATGGAAGTCGGCTACG
TGGACGACACGGAGTTCGTGCGCTTCGACAGCGACGCGGAGAATCCGAGATATGAGCCGCGGGCGCGGTG
GATGGAGCAGGAGGGGCCCGAGTATTGGGAGCGGGAGACACAGAAAGCCAAGGGCAATGAGCAGAGTTTC
CGAGTGGACCTGAGGACCCTGCTCGGCTACTACAACCAGAGCAAGGGCGGCTCTCACACTATTCAGGTGA
TCTCTGGCTGTGAAGTGGGGTCCGACGGGCGACTCCTCCGCGGGTACCAGCAGTACGCCTACGACGGCTG
CGATTACATCGCCCTGAACGAAGACCTGAAAACGTGGACGGCGGCGGACATGGCGGCGCTGATCACCAAA
CACAAGTGGGAGCAGGCTGGTGAAGCAGAGAGACTCAGGGCCTACCTGGAGGGCACGTGCGTGGAGTGGC
TCCGCAGATACCTGAAGAACGGGAACGCGACGCTGCTGCGCACAGATTCCCCAAAGGCCCATGTGACCCA
TCACAGCAGACCTGAAGATAAAGTCACCCTGAGGTGCTGGGCCCTGGGCTTCTACCCTGCTGACATCACC
CTGACCTGGCAGTTGAATGGGGAGGAGCTGATCCAGGACATGGAGCTTGTGGAGACCAGGCCTGCAGGGG
ATGGAACCTTCCAGAAGTGGGCATCTGTGGTGGTGCCTCTTGGGAAGGAGCAGTATTACACATGCCATGT
GTACCATCAGGGGCTGCCTGAGCCCCTCACCCTGAGATGGGAGCCTCCTCCATCCACTGTCTCCAACATG
GCGACCGTTGCTGTTCTGGTTGTCCTTGGAGCTGCAATAGTCACTGGAGCTGTGGTGGCTTTTGTGATGA
AGATGAGAAGGAGAAACACAGGTGGAAAAGGAGGGTAGTAACGCGTGAGATACGTAAAACAATTGAAGAT
CTAGTCGACCAATTCCGGTTATTTTCCACCATATTGCCGTCTTTTGGCAATGTGAGGGCCCGGAAACCTG
GCCCTGTCTTCTTGACGAGCATTCCTAGGGGTCTTTCCCCTCTCGCCAAAGGAATGCAAGGTCTGTTGAA
TGTCGTGAAGGAAGCAGTTCCTCTGGAAGCTTCTTGAAGACAAACAACGTCTGTAGCGACCCTTTGCAGG
CAGCGGAACCCCCCACCTGGCGACAGGTGCCTCTGCGGCCAAAAGCCACGTGTATAAGATACACCTGCAA
AGGCGGCACAACCCCAGTGCCACGTTGTGAGTTGGATAGTTGTGGAAAGAGTCAAATGGCTCTCCTCAAG
CGTATTCAACAAGGGGCTGAAGGATGCCCAGAAGGTACCCCATTGTATGGGATCTGATCTGGGGCCTCGG
TGCACATGCTTTACATGTGTTTAGTCGAGGTTAAAAAACGTCTAGGCCCCCCGAACCACGGGGACGTGGT
TTTCCTTTGAAAAACACGATGATAATACCATGAAAACATTTAACATTTCTCAACAGGATCTAGAATTAGT
AGAAGTAGCGACAGAGAAGATTACAATGCTTTATGAGGATAATAAACATCATGTGGGAGCGGCAATTCGT
ACGAAAACAGGAGAAATCATTTCGGCAGTACATATTGAAGCGTATATAGGACGAGTAACTGTTTGTGCAG
AAGCCATTGCGATTGGTAGTGCAGTTTCGAATGGACAAAAGGATTTTGACACGATTGTAGCTGTTAGACA
CCCTTATTCTGACGAAGTAGATAGAAGTATTCGAGTGGTAAGTCCTTGTGGTATGTGTAGGGAGTTGATT
TCAGACTATGCACCAGATTGTTTTGTGTTAATAGAAATGAATGGCAAGTTAGTCAAAACTACGATTGAAG
AACTCATTCCACTCAAATATACCCGAAATTAATGAGTTAACTTAATTAAGAATTGCGGCCGCGTCGACCT
GCAGCCAAGCTTATCGATAAAATAAAAGATTTTATTTAGTCTCCAGAAAAAGGGGGGAATGAAAGACCCC
ACCTGTAGGTTTGGCAAGAATTCGTTTAAACGGGCTCGAGTGGTCTCATACAGAACTTATAAGATTCCCA
AATCCAAAGACATTTCACGTTTATGGTGATTTCCCAGAACACATAGCGACATGCAAATATTGGGATCCGC
TAGCTTAAGTAACGCCATTTTGCAAGGCATGGAAAATACATAACTGAGAATAGAGAAGTTCAGATCAAGG
TTAGGAACAGAGAGACAGCAGAATATGGGCCAAACAGGATATCTGTGGTAAGCAGTTCCTGCCCCGGCTC
AGGGCCAAGAACAGATGGTCCCCAGATGCGGTCCCGCCCTCAGCAGTTTCTAGAGAACCATCAGATGTTT
CCAGGGTGCCCCAAGGACCTGAAAATGACCCTGTGCCTTATTTGAACTAACCAATCAGTTCGCTTCTCGC
TTCTGTTCGCGCGCTTCTGCTCCCCGAGCTCAATAAAAGAGCCCACAACCCCTCACTCGGCGCGCCAGTC
CTCCGATAGACTGCGTCGCCCGGGTACCCGTGTATCCAATAAACCCTCTTGCAGTTGCATCCGACTTGTG
GTCTCGCTGTTCCTTGGGAGGGTCTCCTCTGAGTGATTGACTACCCGTCAGCGGGGGTCTTTCATGGGTA
ACAGTTTCTTGAAGTTGGAGAACAACATTCTGAGGGTAGGAGTCGAATATTAAGTAATCCTGACTCAATT
AGCCACTGTTTTGAATCCACATACTCCAATACTCCTGAAATAGTTCATTATGGACAGCGCAGAAGAGCTG
GGGAGAATTAATTCGTAATCATGGTCATAGCTGTTTCCTGTGTGAAATTGTTATCCGCTCACAATTCCAC
ACAACATACGAGCCGGAAGCATAAAGTGTAAAGCCTGGGGTGCCTAATGAGTGAGCTAACTCACATTAAT
TGCGTTGCGCTCACTGCCCGCTTTCCAGTCGGGAAACCTGTCGTGCCAGCTGCATTAATGAATCGGCCAA
CGCGCGGGGAGAGGCGGTTTGCGTATTGGGCGCTCTTCCGCTTCCTCGCTCACTGACTCGCTGCGCTCGG
TCGTTCGGCTGCGGCGAGCGGTATCAGCTCACTCAAAGGCGGTAATACGGTTATCCACAGAATCAGGGGA
TAACGCAGGAAAGAACATGTGAGCAAAAGGCCAGCAAAAGGCCAGGAACCGTAAAAAGGCCGCGTTGCTG
GCGTTTTTCCATAGGCTCCGCCCCCCTGACGAGCATCACAAAAATCGACGCTCAAGTCAGAGGTGGCGAA
ACCCGACAGGACTATAAAGATACCAGGCGTTTCCCCCTGGAAGCTCCCTCGTGCGCTCTCCTGTTCCGAC
CCTGCCGCTTACCGGATACCTGTCCGCCTTTCTCCCTTCGGGAAGCGTGGCGCTTTCTCATAGCTCACGC
TGTAGGTATCTCAGTTCGGTGTAGGTCGTTCGCTCCAAGCTGGGCTGTGTGCACGAACCCCCCGTTCAGC
CCGACCGCTGCGCCTTATCCGGTAACTATCGTCTTGAGTCCAACCCGGTAAGACACGACTTATCGCCACT
GGCAGCAGCCACTGGTAACAGGATTAGCAGAGCGAGGTATGTAGGCGGTGCTACAGAGTTCTTGAAGTGG
TGGCCTAACTACGGCTACACTAGAAGGACAGTATTTGGTATCTGCGCTCTGCTGAAGCCAGTTACCTTCG
GAAAAAGAGTTGGTAGCTCTTGATCCGGCAAACAAACCACCGCTGGTAGCGGTGGTTTTTTTGTTTGCAA
GCAGCAGATTACGCGCAGAAAAAAAGGATCTCAAGAAGATCCTTTGATCTTTTCTACGGGGTCTGACGCT
CAGTGGAACGAAAACTCACGTTAAGGGATTTTGGTCATGAGATTATCAAAAAGGATCTTCACCTAGATCC
TTTTAAATTAAAAATGAAGTTTTAAATCAATCTAAAGTATATATGAGTAAACTTGGTCTGACAGTTACCA
ATGCTTAATCAGTGAGGCACCTATCTCAGCGATCTGTCTATTTCGTTCATCCATAGTTGCCTGACTCCCC
GTCGTGTAGATAACTACGATACGGGAGGGCTTACCATCTGGCCCCAGTGCTGCAATGATACCGCGAGACC
CACGCTCACCGGCTCCAGATTTATCAGCAATAAACCAGCCAGCCGGAAGGGCCGAGCGCAGAAGTGGTCC
TGCAACTTTATCCGCCTCCATCCAGTCTATTAATTGTTGCCGGGAAGCTAGAGTAAGTAGTTCGCCAGTT
AATAGTTTGCGCAACGTTGTTGCCATTGCTACAGGCATCGTGGTGTCACGCTCGTCGTTTGGTATGGCTT
CATTCAGCTCCGGTTCCCAACGATCAAGGCGAGTTACATGATCCCCCATGTTGTGCAAAAAAGCGGTTAG
CTCCTTCGGTCCTCCGATCGTTGTCAGAAGTAAGTTGGCCGCAGTGTTATCACTCATGGTTATGGCAGCA
CTGCATAATTCTCTTACTGTCATGCCATCCGTAAGATGCTTTTCTGTGACTGGTGAGTACTCAACCAAGT
CATTCTGAGAATAGTGTATGCGGCGACCGAGTTGCTCTTGCCCGGCGTCAATACGGGATAATACCGCGCC
ACATAGCAGAACTTTAAAAGTGCTCATCATTGGAAAACGTTCTTCGGGGCGAAAACTCTCAAGGATCTTA
CCGCTGTTGAGATCCAGTTCGATGTAACCCACTCGTGCACCCAACTGATCTTCAGCATCTTTTACTTTCA
CCAGCGTTTCTGGGTGAGCAAAAACAGGAAGGCAAAATGCCGCAAAAAAGGGAATAAGGGCGACACGGAA
ATGTTGAATACTCATACTCTTCCTTTTTCAATATTATTGAAGCATTTATCAGGGTTATTGTCTCATGAGC
GGATACATATTTGAATGTATTTAGAAAAATAAACAAATAGGGGTTCCGCGCACATTTCCCCGAAAAGTGC
CACCTGACGTCTAAGAAACCATTATTATCATGACATTAACCTATAAAAATAGGCGTATCACGAGGCCCTT
TCGTCTCGCGCGTTTCGGTGATGACGGTGAAAACCTCTGACACATGCAGCTCCCGGAGACGGTCACAGCT
TGTCTGTAAGCGGATGCCGGGAGCAGACAAGCCCGTCAGGGCGCGTCAGCGGGTGTTGGCGGGTGTCGGG
GCTGGCTTAACTATGCGGCATCAGAGCAGATTGTACTGAGAGTGCACCATATGCGGTGTGAAATACCGCA
CAGATGCGTAAGGAGAAAATACCGCATCAGGCGCCATTCGCCATTCAGGCTGCGCAACTGTTGGGAAGGG
CGATCGGTGCGGGCCTCTTCGCTATTACGCCAGCTGGCGAAAGGGGGATGTGCTGCAAGGCGATTAAGTT
GGGTAACGCCAGGGTTTTCCCAGTCACGACGTTGTAAAACGACGGCCAGTGCCAAGCTCGCTCTCCCTTA
TGCGACTCCTGCATTAGGAAGCAGCCCAGTAGTAGGTTGAGGCCGTTGAGCACCGCCGCCGCAAGGAATG
GTGCATGCAAGGAGATGGCGCCCAACAGTCCCCCGGCCACGGGGCCTGCCACCATACCCACGCCGAAACA
AGCGCTCATGAGCCCGAAGTGGCGAGCCCGATCTTCCCCATCGGTGATGTCGGCGATATAGGCGCCAGCA
ACCGCACCTGTGGCGCCGGTGATGCCGGCCACGATGCGTCCGGCGTAGAGGATCGATTAGTCCAATTTGT
TAAAGACAGGATATCAGTGGTCCAGGCTCTAGTTTTGACTCAACAATATCACCAGCTGAAGCCTATAGAG
TACGAGCCATAGATAAAATAAAAGATTTTATTTAGTCTCCAGAAAAAGGGGGGAA
