>Addgene plasmid #17852 | MDH1-PGK-H2Kb2 | addgene partial sequence | sequence record 23785 | 17852 with H1
CAGGAGCTTGGATTGGGATCTTATAGTTCTGTATGAGACCACTCGAGCCCGTTTAAACGAATTCTTGCCA
AACCTACAGGTGGGGTCTTTCATTCCCCCCTTTTTCTGGAGACTAAATAAAATCTTTTATTTTATCGATA
AGCTTGGCTGCAGGTCGACGCGGCCGCAATTCTTAATTAAGTTAACTCATTAATTTCGGGTATATTTGAG
TGGAATGAGTTCTTCAATCGTAGTTTTGACTAACTTGCCATTCATTTCTATTAACACAAAACAATCTGGT
GCATAGTCTGAAATCAACTCCCTACACATACCACAAGGACTTACCACTCGAATACTTCTATCTACTTCGT
CAGAATAAGGGTGTCTAACAGCTACAATCGTGTCAAAATCCTTTTGTCCATTCGAAACTGCACTACCAAT
CGCAATGGCTTCTGCACAAACAGTTACTCGTCCTATATACGCTTCAATATGTACTGCCGAAATGATTTCT
CCTGTTTTCGTACGAATTGCCGCTCCCACATGATGTTTATTATCCTCATAAAGCATTGTAATCTTCTCTG
TCGCTACTTCTACTAATTCTAGATCCTGTTGAGAAATGTTAAATGTTTTCATGGTATTATCATCGTGTTT
TTCAAAGGAAAACCACGTCCCCGTGGTTCGGGGGGCCTAGACGTTTTTTAACCTCGACTAAACACATGTA
AAGCATGTGCACCGAGGCCCCAGATCAGATCCCATACNATGGGGTACCTTCTGGGCATCCTC
